>Addgene plasmid #220910 | plenti hSyn PGK1-HALO | addgene full sequence | sequence record 436346 | Addgene NGS Result
GACGGATCGGGAGATCTCCCGATCCCCTATGGTGCACTCTCAGTACAATCTGCTCTGATGCCGCATAGTT
AAGCCAGTATCTGCTCCCTGCTTGTGTGTTGGAGGTCGCTGAGTAGTGCGCGAGCAAAATTTAAGCTACA
ACAAGGCAAGGCTTGACCGACAATTGCATGAAGAATCTGCTTAGGGTTAGGCGTTTTGCGCTGCTTCGCG
ATGTACGGGCCAGATATACGCGTTGACATTGATTATTGACTAGTTATTAATAGTAATCAATTACGGGGTC
ATTAGTTCATAGCCCATATATGGAGTTCCGCGTTACATAACTTACGGTAAATGGCCCGCCTGGCTGACCG
CCCAACGACCCCCGCCCATTGACGTCAATAATGACGTATGTTCCCATAGTAACGCCAATAGGGACTTTCC
ATTGACGTCAATGGGTGGAGTATTTACGGTAAACTGCCCACTTGGCAGTACATCAAGTGTATCATATGCC
AAGTACGCCCCCTATTGACGTCAATGACGGTAAATGGCCCGCCTGGCATTATGCCCAGTACATGACCTTA
TGGGACTTTCCTACTTGGCAGTACATCTACGTATTAGTCATCGCTATTACCATGGTGATGCGGTTTTGGC
AGTACATCAATGGGCGTGGATAGCGGTTTGACTCACGGGGATTTCCAAGTCTCCACCCCATTGACGTCAA
TGGGAGTTTGTTTTGGCACCAAAATCAACGGGACTTTCCAAAATGTCGTAACAACTCCGCCCCATTGACG
CAAATGGGCGGTAGGCGTGTACGGTGGGAGGTCTATATAAGCAGCGCGTTTTGCCTGTACTGGGTCTCTC
TGGTTAGACCAGATCTGAGCCTGGGAGCTCTCTGGCTAACTAGGGAACCCACTGCTTAAGCCTCAATAAA
GCTTGCCTTGAGTGCTTCAAGTAGTGTGTGCCCGTCTGTTGTGTGACTCTGGTAACTAGAGATCCCTCAG
ACCCTTTTAGTCAGTGTGGAAAATCTCTAGCAGTGGCGCCCGAACAGGGACTTGAAAGCGAAAGGGAAAC
CAGAGGAGCTCTCTCGACGCAGGACTCGGCTTGCTGAAGCGCGCACGGCAAGAGGCGAGGGGCGGCGACT
GGTGAGTACGCCAAAAATTTTGACTAGCGGAGGCTAGAAGGAGAGAGATGGGTGCGAGAGCGTCAGTATT
AAGCGGGGGAGAATTAGATCGCGATGGGAAAAAATTCGGTTAAGGCCAGGGGGAAAGAAAAAATATAAAT
TAAAACATATAGTATGGGCAAGCAGGGAGCTAGAACGATTCGCAGTTAATCCTGGCCTGTTAGAAACATC
AGAAGGCTGTAGACAAATACTGGGACAGCTACAACCATCCCTTCAGACAGGATCAGAAGAACTTAGATCA
TTATATAATACAGTAGCAACCCTCTATTGTGTGCATCAAAGGATAGAGATAAAAGACACCAAGGAAGCTT
TAGACAAGATAGAGGAAGAGCAAAACAAAAGTAAGACCACCGCACAGCAAGCGGCCGCTGATCTTCAGAC
CTGGAGGAGGAGATATGAGGGACAATTGGAGAAGTGAATTATATAAATATAAAGTAGTAAAAATTGAACC
ATTAGGAGTAGCACCCACCAAGGCAAAGAGAAGAGTGGTGCAGAGAGAAAAAAGAGCAGTGGGAATAGGA
GCTTTGTTCCTTGGGTTCTTGGGAGCAGCAGGAAGCACTATGGGCGCAGCGTCAATGACGCTGACGGTAC
AGGCCAGACAATTATTGTCTGGTATAGTGCAGCAGCAGAACAATTTGCTGAGGGCTATTGAGGCGCAACA
GCATCTGTTGCAACTCACAGTCTGGGGCATCAAGCAGCTCCAGGCAAGAATCCTGGCTGTGGAAAGATAC
CTAAAGGATCAACAGCTCCTGGGGATTTGGGGTTGCTCTGGAAAACTCATTTGCACCACTGCTGTGCCTT
GGAATGCTAGTTGGAGTAATAAATCTCTGGAACAGATTTGGAATCACACGACCTGGATGGAGTGGGACAG
AGAAATTAACAATTACACAAGCTTAATACACTCCTTAATTGAAGAATCGCAAAACCAGCAAGAAAAGAAT
GAACAAGAATTATTGGAATTAGATAAATGGGCAAGTTTGTGGAATTGGTTTAACATAACAAATTGGCTGT
GGTATATAAAATTATTCATAATGATAGTAGGAGGCTTGGTAGGTTTAAGAATAGTTTTTGCTGTACTTTC
TATAGTGAATAGAGTTAGGCAGGGATATTCACCATTATCGTTTCAGACCCACCTCCCAACCCCGAGGGGA
CCCGACAGGCCCGAAGGAATAGAAGAAGAAGGTGGAGAGAGAGACAGAGACAGATCCATTCGATTAGTGA
ACGGATCAACTTTTAAAAGAAAAGGGGGGATTGGGGGGTACAGTGCAGGGGAAAGAATAGTAGACATAAT
AGCAACAGACATACAAACTAAAGAATTACAAAAACAAATTACAAAATTCAAAATTTTATCGATGCTAGAC
TGCAGAGGGCCCTGCGTATGAGTGCAAGTGGGTTTTAGGACCAGGATGAGGCGGGGTGGGGGTGCCTACC
TGACGACCGACCCCGACCCACTGGACAAGCACCCAACCCCCATTCCCCAAATTGCGCATCCCCTATCAGA
GAGGGGGAGGGGAAACAGGATGCGGCGAGGCGCGTGCGCACTGCCAGCTTCAGCACCGCGGACAGTGCCT
TCGCCCCCGCCTGGCGGCGCGCGCCACCGCCGCCTCAGCACTGAAGGCGCGCTGACGTCACTCGCCGGTC
CCCCGCAAACTCCCCTTCCCGGCCACCTTGGTCGCGTCCGCGCCGCCGCCGGCCCAGCCGGACCGCACCA
CGCGAGGCGCGAGATAGGGGGGCACGGGCGCGACCATCTGCGCTGCGGCGCCGGCGACTCAGCGCTGCCT
CAGTCTGCGGTGGGCAGCGGAGGAGTCGTGTCGTGCCTGAGAGCGCAGTCGATCTAGACGATAAGGGCGA
ATTCTGCAGATATCCATCACACTGGCGGCCGCTCGAGGCCACCATGTCGCTTTCTAACAAGCTGACGCTG
GACAAGCTGGACGTTAAAGGGAAGCGGGTCGTTATGAGAGTCGACTTCAATGTTCCTATGAAGAACAACC
AGATAACAAACAACCAGAGGATTAAGGCTGCTGTCCCAAGCATCAAATTCTGCTTGGACAATGGAGCCAA
GTCGGTAGTCCTTATGAGCCACCTAGGCCGGCCTGATGGTGTGCCCATGCCTGACAAGTACTCCTTAGAG
CCAGTTGCTGTAGAACTCAAATCTCTGCTGGGCAAGGATGTTCTGTTCTTGAAGGACTGTGTAGGCCCAG
AAGTGGAGAAAGCCTGTGCCAACCCAGCTGCTGGGTCTGTCATCCTGCTGGAGAACCTCCGCTTTCATGT
GGAGGAAGAAGGGAAGGGAAAAGATGCTTCTGGGAACAAGGTTAAAGCCGAGCCAGCCAAAATAGAAGCT
TTCCGAGCTTCACTTTCCAAGCTAGGGGATGTCTATGTCAATGATGCTTTTGGCACTGCTCACAGAGCCC
ACAGCTCCATGGTAGGAGTCAATCTGCCACAGAAGGCTGGTGGGTTTTTGATGAAGAAGGAGCTGAACTA
CTTTGCAAAGGCCTTGGAGAGCCCAGAGCGACCCTTCCTGGCCATCCTGGGCGGAGCTAAAGTTGCAGAC
AAGATCCAGCTCATCAATAATATGCTGGACAAAGTCAATGAGATGATTATTGGTGGTGGAATGGCTTTTA
CCTTCCTTAAGGTGCTCAACAACATGGAGATTGGCACTTCTCTGTTTGATGAAGAGGGAGCCAAGATTGT
CAAAGACCTAATGTCCAAAGCTGAGAAGAATGGTGTGAAGATTACCTTGCCTGTTGACTTTGTCACTGCT
GACAAGTTTGATGAGAATGCCAAGACTGGCCAAGCCACTGTGGCTTCTGGCATACCTGCTGGCTGGATGG
GCTTGGACTGTGGTCCTGAAAGCAGCAAGAAGTATGCTGAGGCTGTCACTCGGGCTAAGCAGATTGTGTG
GAATGGTCCTGTGGGGGTATTTGAATGGGAAGCTTTTGCCCGGGGAACCAAAGCTCTCATGGATGAGGTG
GTGAAAGCCACTTCTAGGGGCTGCATCACCATCATAGGTGGTGGAGACACTGCCACTTGCTGTGCCAAAT
GGAACACGGAGGATAAAGTCAGCCATGTGAGCACTGGGGGTGGTGCCAGTTTGGAGCTCCTGGAAGGTAA
AGTCCTTCCTGGGGTGGATGCTCTCAGCAATATTCTCGAGCATGCATCTAGAGAAATCGGCACCGGCTTC
CCTTTCGACCCCCACTACGTGGAAGTGCTGGGCGAGAGAATGCACTATGTGGACGTGGGCCCTAGGGACG
GAACCCCCGTGCTGTTTCTGCACGGCAACCCCACCAGCAGCTACGTGTGGCGGAACATCATCCCCCACGT
GGCCCCCACCCACAGATGTATCGCCCCTGACCTGATCGGCATGGGCAAGAGCGACAAGCCCGACCTGGGC
TACTTCTTCGACGACCACGTGCGGTTCATGGACGCCTTCATCGAGGCCCTGGGCCTGGAAGAGGTGGTGC
TCGTGATCCACGATTGGGGCTCTGCCCTGGGCTTCCACTGGGCCAAGAGAAACCCCGAGAGAGTGAAGGG
AATCGCCTTCATGGAATTCATCAGACCCATCCCCACCTGGGACGAGTGGCCCGAGTTCGCCAGAGAGACA
TTCCAGGCCTTCAGAACCACCGACGTGGGCAGAAAGCTGATCATCGACCAGAACGTGTTCATCGAAGGCA
CCCTGCCTATGGGCGTCGTGCGGCCTCTGACCGAGGTGGAAATGGACCACTACAGAGAGCCCTTTCTGAA
CCCCGTGGACCGCGAACCTCTGTGGCGGTTCCCTAACGAGCTGCCTATCGCTGGCGAGCCCGCCAACATT
GTGGCCCTGGTGGAAGAGTACATGGACTGGCTGCACCAGAGCCCCGTGCCCAAGCTGCTGTTTTGGGGAA
CACCCGGCGTGCTGATCCCTCCTGCTGAGGCTGCTAGACTGGCCAAGAGCCTGCCCAACTGCAAGGCCGT
GGATATCGGCCCTGGCCTGAACCTGCTGCAGGAAGATAACCCCGATCTGATCGGCTCCGAGATCGCCCGG
TGGCTGAGCACCCTGGAAATCAGCTAGGTTTAAACCTGGAAAAACATGGAGCAATCACAAGTAGCAATAC
AGCAGCTACCAATGCTGATTGTGCCTGGCTAGAAGCACAAGAGGAGGAGGAGGTGGGTTTTCCAGTCACA
CCTCAGACAATCAACCTCTGGATTACAAAATTTGTGAAAGATTGACTGGTATTCTTAACTATGTTGCTCC
TTTTACGCTATGTGGATACGCTGCTTTAATGCCTTTGTATCATGCTATTGCTTCCCGTATGGCTTTCATT
TTCTCCTCCTTGTATAAATCCTGGTTGCTGTCTCTTTATGAGGAGTTGTGGCCCGTTGTCAGGCAACGTG
GCGTGGTGTGCACTGTGTTTGCTGACGCAACCCCCACTGGTTGGGGCATTGCCACCACCTGTCAGCTCCT
TTCCGGGACTTTCGCTTTCCCCCTCCCTATTGCCACGGCGGAACTCATCGCCGCCTGCCTTGCCCGCTGC
TGGACAGGGGCTCGGCTGTTGGGCACTGACAATTCCGTGGTGTTGTCGGGGAAGCTGACGTCCTTTCCAT
GGCTGCTCGCCTGTGTTGCCACCTGGATTCTGCGCGGGACGTCCTTCTGCTACGTCCCTTCGGCCCTCAA
TCCAGCGGACCTTCCTTCCCGCGGCCTGCTGCCGGCTCTGCGGCCTCTTCCGCGTCTTCGCCTTCGCCCT
CAGACGAGTCGGATCTCCCTTTGGGCCGCCTCCCCGCCTGGAATTCGAGCTCGGTACCTTTAAGACCAAT
GACTTACAAGGCAGCTGTAGATCTTAGCCACTTTTTAAAAGAAAAGGGGGGACTGGAAGGGCTAATTCAC
TCCCAACGAAGACAAGATATCCTTGATCTGTGGATCTACCACACACAAGGCTACTTCCCTGATTGGCAGA
ACTACACACCAGGGCCAGGGATCAGATATCCACTGACCTTTGGATGGTGCTACAAGCTAGTACCAGTTGA
GCAAGAGAAGGTAGAAGAAGCCAATGAAGGAGAGAACACCCGCTTGTTACACCCTGTGAGCCTGCATGGG
ATGGATGACCCGGAGAGAGAAGTATTAGAGTGGAGGTTTGACAGCCGCCTAGCATTTCATCACATGGCCC
GAGAGCTGCATCCGGACTGTACTGGGTCTCTCTGGTTAGACCAGATCTGAGCCTGGGAGCTCTCTGGCTA
ACTAGGGAACCCACTGCTTAAGCCTCAATAAAGCTTGCCTTGAGTGCTTCAAGTAGTGTGTGCCCGTCTG
TTGTGTGACTCTGGTAACTAGAGATCCCTCAGACCCTTTTAGTCAGTGTGGAAAATCTCTAGCAGGGCCG
CTTTAAACCCGCTGATCAGCCTCGACTGTGCCTTCTAGTTGCCAGCCATCTGTTGTTTGCCCCTCCCCCG
TGCCTTCCTTGACCCTGGAAGGTGCCACTCCCACTGTCCTTTCCTAATAAAATGAGGAAATTGCATCGCA
TTGTCTGAGTAGGTGTCATTCTATTCTGGGGGGTGGGGTGGGGCAGGACAGCAAGGGGGAGGATTGGGAA
GACAATAGCAGGCATGCTGGGGATGCGGTGGGCTCTATGGCTTCTGAGGCGGAAAGAACCAGCTGGGGCT
CTAGGGGGTATCCCC
[124 nt withheld, positions 6806-6929]
C
[91 nt withheld, positions 6931-7021]
A
[49 nt withheld, positions 7023-7071]
CCTTTGACGTTGGAGTCCACGTTCTTT
[37 nt withheld, positions 7099-7135]
ACCCTATCTCGGTCTATTCTTTTGATTTATAAGGGATTTTGCCGATTTCGGCCTATTGGTTAAAAAATGA
GCTGATTTAACAAAAATTTAACGCGAATTAATTCTGTGGAATGTGTGTCAGTTAGGGTGTGGAAAGTCCC
CAGGCTCCCCAGCAGGCAGAAGTATGCAAAGCATGCATCTCAATTAGTCAGCAACCAGGTGTGGAAAGTC
CCCAGGCTCCCCAGCAGGCAGAAGTATGCAAAGCATGCATCTCAATTAGTCAGCAACCATAGTCCCGCCC
CTAACTCCGCCCATCCCGCCCCTAACTCCGCCCAGTTCCGCCCATTCTCCGCCCCATGGCTGACTAATTT
TTTTTATTTATGCAGAGGCCGAGGCCGCCTCTGCCTCTGAGCTATTCCAGAAGTAGTGAGGAGGCTTTTT
TGGAGGCCTAGGCTTTTGCAAAAAGCTCCCGGGAGCTTGTATATCCATTTTCGGATCTGATCAGCACGTG
TTGACAATTAATCATCGGCATAGTATATCGGCATAGTATAATACGACAAGGTGAGGAACTAAACCATGGC
CAAGTTGACCAGTGCCGTTCCGGTGCTCACCGCGCGCGACGTCGCCGGAGCGGTCGAGTTCTGGACCGAC
CGGCTCGGGTTCTCCCGGGACTTCGTGGAGGACGACTTCGCCGGTGTGGTCCGGGACGACGTGACCCTGT
TCATCAGCGCGGTCCAGGACCAGGTGGTGCCGGACAACACCCTGGCCTGGGTGTGGGTGCGCGGCCTGGA
CGAGCTGTACGCCGAGTGGTCGGAGGTCGTGTCCACGAACTTCCGGGACGCCTCCGGGCCGGCCATGACC
GAGATCGGCGAGCAGCCGTGGGGGCGGGAGTTCGCCCTGCGCGACCCGGCCGGCAACTGCGTGCACTTCG
TGGCCGAGGAGCAGGACTGACACGTGCTACGAGATTTCGATTCCACCGCCGCCTTCTATGAAAGGTTGGG
CTTCGGAATCGTTTTCCGGGACGCCGGCTGGATGATCCTCCAGCGCGGGGATCTCATGCTGGAGTTCTTC
GCCCACCCCAACTTGTTTATTGCAGCTTATAATGGTTACAAATAAAGCAATAGCATCACAAATTTCACAA
ATAAAGCATTTTTTTCACTGCATTCTAGTTGTGGTTTGTCCAAACTCATCAATGTATCTTATCATGTCTG
TATACCGTCGACCTCTAGCTAGAGCTTGGCGTAATCATGGTCATAGCTGTTTCCTGTGTGAAATTGTTAT
CCGCTCACAATTCCACACAACATACGAGCCGGAAGCATAAAGTGTAAAGCCTGGGGTGCCTAATGAGTGA
GCTAACTCACATTAATTGCGTTGCGCTCACTGCCCGCTTTCCAGTCGGGAAACCTGTCGTGCCAGCTGCA
TTAATGAATCGGCCAACGCGCGGGGAGAGGCGGTTTGCGTATTGGGCGCTCTTCCGCTTCCTCGCTCACT
GACTCGCTGCGCTCGGTCGTTCGGCTGCGGCGAGCGGTATCAGCTCACTCAAAGGCGGTAATACGGTTAT
CCACAGAATCAGGGGATAACGCAGGAAAGAACATGTGAGCAAAAGGCCAGCAAAAGGCCAGGAACCGTAA
AAAGGCCGCGTTGCTGGCGTTTTTCCATAGGCTCCGCCCCCCTGACGAGCATCACAAAAATCGACGCTCA
AGTCAGAGGTGGCGAAACCCGACAGGACTATAAAGATACCAGGCGTTTCCCCCTGGAAGCTCCCTCGTGC
GCTCTCCTGTTCCGACCCTGCCGCTTACCGGATACCTGTCCGCCTTTCTCCCTTCGGGAAGCGTGGCGCT
TTCTCATAGCTCACGCTGTAGGTATCTCAGTTCGGTGTAGGTCGTTCGCTCCAAGCTGGGCTGTGTGCAC
GAACCCCCCGTTCAGCCCGACCGCTGCGCCTTATCCGGTAACTATCGTCTTGAGTCCAACCCGGTAAGAC
ACGACTTATCGCCACTGGCAGCAGCCACTGGTAACAGGATTAGCAGAGCGAGGTATGTAGGCGGTGCTAC
AGAGTTCTTGAAGTGGTGGCCTAACTACGGCTACACTAGAAGAACAGTATTTGGTATCTGCGCTCTGCTG
AAGCCAGTTACCTTCGGAAAAAGAGTTGGTAGCTCTTGATCCGGCAAACAAACCACCGCTGGTAGCGGTG
GTTTTTTTGTTTGCAAGCAGCAGATTACGCGCAGAAAAAAAGGATCTCAAGAAGATCCTTTGATCTTTTC
TACGGGGTCTGACGCTCAGTGGAACGAAAACTCACGTTAAGGGATTTTGGTCATGAGATTATCAAAAAGG
ATCTTCACCTAGATCCTTTTAAATTAAAAATGAAGTTTTAAATCAATCTAAAGTATATATGAGTAAACTT
GGTCTGACAGTTACCAATGCTTAATCAGTGAGGCACCTATCTCAGCGATCTGTCTATTTCGTTCATCCAT
AGTTGCCTGACTCCCCGTCGTGTAGATAACTACGATACGGGAGGGCTTACCATCTGGCCCCAGTGCTGCA
ATGATACCGCGAGACCCACGCTCACCGGCTCCAGATTTATCAGCAATAAACCAGCCAGCCGGAAGGGCCG
AGCGCAGAAGTGGTCCTGCAACTTTATCCGCCTCCATCCAGTCTATTAATTGTTGCCGGGAAGCTAGAGT
AAGTAGTTCGCCAGTTAATAGTTTGCGCAACGTTGTTGCCATTGCTACAGGCATCGTGGTGTCACGCTCG
TCGTTTGGTATGGCTTCATTCAGCTCCGGTTCCCAACGATCAAGGCGAGTTACATGATCCCCCATGTTGT
GCAAAAAAGCGGTTAGCTCCTTCGGTCCTCCGATCGTTGTCAGAAGTAAGTTGGCCGCAGTGTTATCACT
CATGGTTATGGCAGCACTGCATAATTCTCTTACTGTCATGCCATCCGTAAGATGCTTTTCTGTGACTGGT
GAGTACTCAACCAAGTCATTCTGAGAATAGTGTATGCGGCGACCGAGTTGCTCTTGCCCGGCGTCAATAC
GGGATAATACCGCGCCACATAGCAGAACTTTAAAAGTGCTCATCATTGGAAAACGTTCTTCGGGGCGAAA
ACTCTCAAGGATCTTACCGCTGTTGAGATCCAGTTCGATGTAACCCACTCGTGCACCCAACTGATCTTCA
GCATCTTTTACTTTCACCAGCGTTTCTGGGTGAGCAAAAACAGGAAGGCAAAATGCCGCAAAAAAGGGAA
TAAGGGCGACACGGAAATGTTGAATACTCATACTCTTCCTTTTTCAATATTATTGAAGCATTTATCAGGG
TTATTGTCTCATGAGCGGATACATATTTGAATGTATTTAGAAAAATAAACAAATAGGGGTTCCGCGCACA
TTTCCCCGAAAAGTGCCACCTGACGTC
Features (pLannotate 1.2.2; 32 found; start..end, strand, type, name):
     28..80      -  misc_feature   bom (fragment): basis of mobility region from pBR322
    235..614     +  enhancer       CMV enhancer: human cytomegalovirus immediate early enhancer
    615..814     +  promoter       CMV promoter: human cytomegalovirus (CMV) immediate early promoter
    832..1012    +  LTR            5' LTR (truncated): truncated 5' long terminal repeat (LTR) from HIV-1
   1059..1184    +  misc_feature   HIV-1 Ψ: packaging signal of human immunodeficiency virus type 1
   1168..1531    +  CDS            HIV-1 gag (fragment): gag protein from human immunodeficiency virus 1; gag
   1677..1910    +  misc_feature   RRE: The Rev response element (RRE) of HIV-1 allows for Rev-dependent mRNA export from the nucleus to the cytoplasm.
   2287..2387    +  CDS            Rev (fragment): human immunodeficiency virus 1 (HIV-1) Rev protein; rev; enhances nuclear export of unspliced and incompletely spliced viral mRNAs
   2391..2507    +  misc_feature   cPPT/CTS: central polypurine tract and central termination sequence of HIV-1
   2541..2988    +  promoter       hSyn promoter: human synapsin I promoter; confers neuron-specific expression (Kügler et al., 2003)
   3054..4304    +  CDS            PGK1: PGK1_HUMAN - Also known as PGKA. Experimental evidence at protein level: Swiss-Prot protein existence level 1. Catalyzes one of the two ATP producing reactions in the glycolytic pathway via the reversible conversion of 1,3- diphosphoglycerate to 3-phosphoglycerate (PubMed:30323285, PubMed:7391028). In addition to its role as a glycolytic enzyme, it seems that PGK-1 acts as a polymerase alpha cofactor protein (primer recognition protein) (PubMed:2324090). May play a role in sperm motility (PubMed:26677959). From Homo sapiens (Human).
   4323..5195    +  CDS            dhaA: DHAA_PSEPV - Experimental evidence at protein level: Swiss-Prot protein existence level 1. Catalyzes hydrolytic cleavage of carbon-halogen bonds in halogenated aliphatic compounds, leading to the formation of the corresponding primary alcohols, halide ions and protons. Has a broad substrate specificity, as it is able to dehalogenate mono- and di- chlorinated and brominated alkanes (up to at least C10), and the two isomers of 1,3-dichloropropene to 3-chloroallyl alcohol; the highest activity was found with 1,2-dibromoethane, while no activity was observed with the analog 1,2-dichloroethane. Fro
   5213..5326    +  CDS            nef (fragment): NEF_HV1Z2 - Experimental evidence at protein level: Swiss-Prot protein existence level 1. Extracellular Nef protein targets CD4(+) T-lymphocytes for apoptosis by interacting with CXCR4 surface receptors. From Human immunodeficiency virus type 1 group M subtype D (isolate Z2/CDC-Z34) (HIV-1).
   5329..5917    +  misc_feature   WPRE: woodchuck hepatitis virus posttranscriptional regulatory element
   5934..6002    +  CDS            nef (fragment): NEF_HV1Z2 - Experimental evidence at protein level: Swiss-Prot protein existence level 1. Extracellular Nef protein targets CD4(+) T-lymphocytes for apoptosis by interacting with CXCR4 surface receptors. From Human immunodeficiency virus type 1 group M subtype D (isolate Z2/CDC-Z34) (HIV-1).
   6004..6316    +  LTR            5' LTR (fragment): 5' long terminal repeat (LTR) from HIV-1
   6324..6504    +  LTR            5' LTR (truncated): truncated 5' long terminal repeat (LTR) from HIV-1
   6536..6760    +  polyA_signal   bGH poly(A) signal: bovine growth hormone polyadenylation signal
   6764..6785    +  promoter       SV40 promoter (fragment): SV40 enhancer and early promoter
   6806..7234    +  rep_origin     f1 ori (sequence partly withheld): f1 bacteriophage origin of replication; arrow indicates direction of (+) strand synthesis
   7248..7577    +  promoter       SV40 promoter: SV40 enhancer and early promoter
   7625..7672    +  promoter       EM7 promoter: synthetic bacterial promoter&nbsp
   7691..8065    +  CDS            BleoR: antibiotic-binding protein; Sh ble from Streptoalloteichus hindustanus; confers resistance to bleomycin, phleomycin, and Zeocin™
   8075..8200    +  CDS            ble (fragment): BLE_KLEPN - Experimental evidence at protein level: Swiss-Prot protein existence level 1. Binding protein with a strong affinity to the bleomycin family of antibiotics. Binds to CL990; an antimitotic-antibiotic compound. From Klebsiella pneumoniae.
   8195..8316    +  polyA_signal   SV40 poly(A) signal: SV40 polyadenylation signal
   8389..8405    -  protein_bind   lac operator: The lac repressor binds to the lac operator to inhibit transcription in E. coli. This inhibition can be relieved by adding lactose or isopropyl-β-D-thiogalactopyranoside (IPTG). lac repressor encoded by lacI
   8413..8443    -  promoter       lac promoter: promoter for the E. coli lac operon
   8458..8479    -  protein_bind   CAP binding site: CAP binding activates transcription in the presence of cAMP. E. coli catabolite activator protein
   8492..8584    -  CDS            lacI (fragment): lac repressor; lacI; The lac repressor binds to the lac operator to inhibit transcription in E. coli. This inhibition can be relieved by adding lactose or isopropyl-β-D-thiogalactopyranoside (IPTG).
   8767..9355    -  rep_origin     ori: high-copy-number ColE1/pMB1/pBR322/pUC origin of replication
   9526..10386   -  CDS            AmpR: β-lactamase; bla; confers resistance to ampicillin, carbenicillin, and related antibiotics
  10387..10491   -  promoter       AmpR promoter: bla
