[The description below was written by a language model from this plasmid's Addgene catalogue record and pLannotate feature annotations shown in this document.]
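Description:
plenti hSyn PGK1-HALO is a roughly 10.5 kb HIV-1-derived lentiviral transfer plasmid built on the pLV-hSyn backbone for neuron-specific expression of human phosphoglycerate kinase 1 (PGK1) fused at its C terminus to HaloTag. In bacteria it is maintained by a high-copy ColE1/pUC-type origin and selected through an ampicillin resistance gene (AmpR, β-lactamase); an f1 origin is also present. Outside the viral region, an SV40 promoter/EM7 promoter pair drives the Sh ble gene followed by an SV40 poly(A) signal, giving bleomycin/Zeocin resistance in both mammalian cells and E. coli. Because this cassette lies downstream of the 3' LTR, it would not be carried into the packaged viral genome.

The viral genome is transcribed from a CMV enhancer/promoter fused to a truncated 5' LTR, an arrangement typical of Tat-independent, third-generation-style vectors. It contains the Ψ packaging signal with a gag fragment, the Rev response element for nuclear export of the unspliced RNA, and the cPPT/CTS element that aids nuclear import in non-dividing cells. The internal human synapsin I promoter restricts expression to neurons and drives the PGK1 coding sequence joined in frame to the HaloTag, which the feature table annotates as dhaA because it is derived from a bacterial haloalkane dehalogenase. HaloTag covalently binds chloroalkane ligands, allowing fluorescent labelling or capture of the fusion protein. A WPRE downstream enhances transcript stability and expression, followed by the 3' LTR region and a bGH poly(A) signal. The insert was cloned between XhoI and PmeI sites. The construct was deposited with a study of PGK1 in Parkinson's disease-related neuronal metabolic deficits, and it suits the expression and visualisation of this glycolytic enzyme in neurons by transfection or lentiviral transduction.
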