Addgene plasmid #220910: plenti hSyn PGK1-HALO
Purpose: Neuronal specific expression of the fusion construct PGK1-HALO
Depositing lab: Timothy Ryan. Depositing organization: Cornell University. Publication: Phosphoglycerate kinase is a central leverage point in Parkinson's disease-driven neuronal metabolic deficits. Kokotos AC, Antoniazzi AM, Unda SR, Ko MS, Park D, Eliezer D, Kaplitt MG, De Camilli P, Ryan TA. Sci Adv. 2024 Aug 23;10(34):eadn6016. doi: 10.1126/sciadv.adn6016. Epub 2024 Aug 21. PubMed 39167658.
Backbone
  Vector backbone: pLV-hSyn
  Backbone size w/o insert (bp): 8367
  Total vector size (bp): 10521
  Vector type: Mammalian Expression, Lentiviral
  Selectable markers: Bleomycin
Growth in bacteria
  Bacterial resistance: Ampicillin, 100 μg/mL
  Growth temperature: 37°C
  Growth strain: NEB Stable
  Copy number: High Copy
Gene/Insert
  Gene/Insert name: PGK1-HALO (alt name: phosphoglycerate kinase 1)
  Species: H. sapiens (human)
  Insert size (bp): 2154
  Entrez Gene: PGK1 (a.k.a. HEL-S-68p, MIG10, PGKA)
  Promoter: hSyn
  Tag / fusion protein: HaloTag (C terminal on insert)
  Cloning method: Restriction Enzyme; 5′ cloning site XhoI (not destroyed); 3′ cloning site PmeI (not destroyed)
  Sequencing primers: 5′ hSyn-F; 3′ WPRE-R
Terms and licenses: Academic/Nonprofit Terms; Industry Terms: Not Available to Industry
Depositor comments: Please visit https://doi.org/10.1101/2023.10.10.561760 for bioRxiv preprint.
How to cite: plenti hSyn PGK1-HALO was a gift from Timothy Ryan (Addgene plasmid # 220910 ; http://n2t.net/addgene:220910 ; RRID:Addgene_220910)
